>Addgene plasmid #204708 | pRK5-HA-GPR35 | addgene full sequence | sequence record 403983 | Addgene NGS Result
TTCGAGCTCGCCCGACATTGATTATTGACTAGTTATTAATAGTAATCAATTACGGGGTCATTAGTTCATA
GCCCATATATGGAGTTCCGCGTTACATAACTTACGGTAAATGGCCCGCCTGGCTGACCGCCCAACGACCC
CCGCCCATTGACGTCAATAATGACGTATGTTCCCATAGTAACGCCAATAGGGACTTTCCATTGACGTCAA
TGGGTGGAGTATTTACGGTAAACTGCCCACTTGGCAGTACATCAAGTGTATCATATGCCAAGTACGCCCC
CTATTGACGTCAATGACGGTAAATGGCCCGCCTGGCATTATGCCCAGTACATGACCTTATGGGACTTTCC
TACTTGGCAGTACATCTACGTATTAGTCATCGCTATTACCATGGTGATGCGGTTTTGGCAGTACATCAAT
GGGCGTGGATAGCGGTTTGACTCACGGGGATTTCCAAGTCTCCACCCCATTGACGTCAATGGGAGTTTGT
TTTGGCACCAAAATCAACGGGACTTTCCAAAATGTCGTAACAACTCCGCCCCATTGACGCAAATGGGCGG
TAGGCGTGTACGGTGGGAGGTCTATATAAGCAGAGCTCGTTTAGTGAACCGTCAGATCGCCTGGAGACGC
CATCCACGCTGTTTTGACCTCCATAGAAGACACCGGGACCGATCCAGCCTCCGCGGCCGGGAACGGTGCA
TTGGAACGCGGATTCCCCGTGCCAAGAGTGACGTAAGTACCGCCTATAGAGTCTATAGGCCCACCCCCTT
GGCTTCGTTAGAACGCGGCTACAATTAATACATAACCTTATGTATCATACACATACGATTTAGGTGACAC
TATAGAATAACATCCACTTTGCCTTTCTCTCCACAGGTGTCCACTCCCAGGTCCAACTGCACCTCGGTTC
TATCGATTGAATTCCCGAACCGACAGTCGGTCTCTTCACCAAGGCCATTCGCGCCACCATGGGCTACCCC
TATGATGTGCCTGACTACGCAGATCTCAATGGTGGTGGTGGTGGGTCGACGATGAATGGCACCTACAACA
CCTGTGGCTCCAGCGACCTCACCTGGCCCCCAGCGATCAAGCTGGGCTTCTACGCCTACTTGGGCGTCCT
GCTGGTGCTAGGCCTGCTGCTCAACAGCCTGGCGCTCTGGGTGTTCTGCTGCCGCATGCAGCAGTGGACG
GAGACCCGCATCTACATGACCAACCTGGCGGTGGCCGACCTCTGCCTGCTGTGCACCTTGCCCTTCGTGC
TGCACTCCCTGCGAGACACCTCAGACACGCCGCTGTGCCAGCTCTCCCAGGGCATCTACCTGACCAACAG
GTACATGAGCATCAGCCTGGTCACGGCCATCGCCGTGGACCGCTATGTGGCCGTGCGGCACCCGCTGCGT
GCCCGCGGGCTGCGGTCCCCCAGGCAGGCTGCGGCCGTGTGCGCGGTCCTCTGGGTGCTGGTCATCGGCT
CCCTGGTGGCTCGCTGGCTCCTGGGGATTCAGGAGGGCGGCTTCTGCTTCAGGAGCACCCGGCACAATTT
CAACTCCATGGCGTTCCCGCTGCTGGGATTCTACCTGCCCCTGGCCGTGGTGGTCTTCTGCTCCCTGAAG
GTGGTGACTGCCCTGGCCCAGAGGCCACCCACCGACGTGGGGCAGGCAGAGGCCACCCGCAAGGCTGCCC
GCATGGTCTGGGCCAACCTCCTGGTGTTCGTGGTCTGCTTCCTGCCCCTGCACGTGGGGCTGACAGTGCG
CCTCGCAGTGGGCTGGAACGCCTGTGCCCTCCTGGAGACGATCCGTCGCGCCCTGTACATAACCAGCAAG
CTCTCAGATGCCAACTGCTGCCTGGACGCCATCTGCTACTACTACATGGCCAAGGAGTTCCAGGAGGCGT
CTGCACTGGCCGTGGCTCCCCGTGCTAAGGCCCACAAAAGCCAGGACTCTCTGTGCGTGACCCTCGCCTA
AGCGGCCGCTAAGTAAGTAAGGATCCCCAGCTTGGCCGCCATGGCCCAACTTGTTTATTGCAGCTTATAA
TGGTTACAAATAAAGCAATAGCATCACAAATTTCACAAATAAAGCATTTTTTTCACTGCATTCTAGTTGT
GGTTTGTCCAAACTCATCAATGTATCTTATCATGTCTGGATCGGGAATTAATTCGGCGCAGCACCATGGC
CTGAAATAACCTCTGAAAGAGGAACTTGGTTAGGTACCTTCTGAGGCGGAAAGAACCAGCTGTGGAATGT
GTGTCAGTTAGGGTGTGGAAAGTCCCCAGGCTCCCCAGCAGGCAGAAGTATGCAAAGCATGCATCTCAAT
TAGTCAGCAACCAGGTGTGGAAAGTCCCCAGGCTCCCCAGCAGGCAGAAGTATGCAAAGCATGCATCTCA
ATTAGTCAGCAACCATAGTCCCGCCCCTAACTCCGCCCATCCCGCCCCTAACTCCGCCCAGTTCCGCCCA
TTCTCCGCCCCATGGCTGACTAATTTTTTTTATTTATGCAGAGGCCGAGGCCGCCTCGGCCTCTGAGCTA
TTCCAGAAGTAGTGAGGAGGCTTTTTTGGAGGCCTAGGCTTTTGCAAAAAGCTGTTAACAGCTTGGCACT
GGCCGTCGTTTTACAACGTCGTGACTGGGAAAACCCTGGCGTTACCCAACTTAATCGCCTTGCAGCACAT
CCCCCTTTCGCCAGCTGGCGTAATAGCGAAGAGGCCCGCACCGATCGCCCTTCCCAACAGTTGCGCAGCC
TGAATGGCGAATGGCGCCTGATGCGGTATTTTCTCCTTACGCATCTGTGCGGTATTTCACACCGCATA
[142 nt withheld, positions 2799-2940]
C
[141 nt withheld, positions 2942-3082]
CCTTTGACGTTGGAGTCCACGTTCTTT
[37 nt withheld, positions 3110-3146]
ACCCTATCTCGGGCTATTCTTTTGATTTATAAGGGATTTTGCCGATTTCGGCCTATTGGTTAAAAAATGA
GCTGATTTAACAAAAATTTAACGCGAATTTTAACAAAATATTAACGTTTACAATTTTATGGTGCACTCTC
AGTACAATCTGCTCTGATGCCGCATAGTTAAGCCAGCCCCGACACCCGCCAACACCCGCTGACGCGCCCT
GACGGGCTTGTCTGCTCCCGGCATCCGCTTACAGACAAGCTGTGACCGTCTCCGGGAGCTGCATGTGTCA
GAGGTTTTCACCGTCATCACCGAAACGCGCGAGACGAAAGGGCCTCGTGATACGCCTATTTTTATAGGTT
AATGTCATGATAATAATGGTTTCTTAGACGTCAGGTGGCACTTTTCGGGGAAATGTGCGCGGAACCCCTA
TTTGTTTATTTTTCTAAATACATTCAAATATGTATCCGCTCATGAGACAATAACCCTGATAAATGCTTCA
ATAATATTGAAAAAGGAAGAGTATGAGTATTCAACATTTCCGTGTCGCCCTTATTCCCTTTTTTGCGGCA
TTTTGCCTTCCTGTTTTTGCTCACCCAGAAACGCTGGTGAAAGTAAAAGATGCTGAAGATCAGTTGGGTG
CACGAGTGGGTTACATCGAACTGGATCTCAACAGCGGTAAGATCCTTGAGAGTTTTCGCCCCGAAGAACG
TTTTCCAATGATGAGCACTTTTAAAGTTCTGCTATGTGGCGCGGTATTATCCCGTATTGACGCCGGGCAA
GAGCAACTCGGTCGCCGCATACACTATTCTCAGAATGACTTGGTTGAGTACTCACCAGTCACAGAAAAGC
ATCTTACGGATGGCATGACAGTAAGAGAATTATGCAGTGCTGCCATAACCATGAGTGATAACACTGCGGC
CAACTTACTTCTGACAACGATCGGAGGACCGAAGGAGCTAACCGCTTTTTTGCACAACATGGGGGATCAT
GTAACTCGCCTTGATCGTTGGGAACCGGAGCTGAATGAAGCCATACCAAACGACGAGCGTGACACCACGA
TGCCTGTAGCAATGGCAACAACGTTGCGCAAACTATTAACTGGCGAACTACTTACTCTAGCTTCCCGGCA
ACAATTAATAGACTGGATGGAGGCGGATAAAGTTGCAGGACCACTTCTGCGCTCGGCCCTTCCGGCTGGC
TGGTTTATTGCTGATAAATCTGGAGCCGGTGAGCGTGGGTCTCGCGGTATCATTGCAGCACTGGGGCCAG
ATGGTAAGCCCTCCCGTATCGTAGTTATCTACACGACGGGGAGTCAGGCAACTATGGATGAACGAAATAG
ACAGATCGCTGAGATAGGTGCCTCACTGATTAAGCATTGGTAACTGTCAGACCAAGTTTACTCATATATA
CTTTAGATTGATTTAAAACTTCATTTTTAATTTAAAAGGATCTAGGTGAAGATCCTTTTTGATAATCTCA
TGACCAAAATCCCTTAACGTGAGTTTTCGTTCCACTGAGCGTCAGACCCCGTAGAAAAGATCAAAGGATC
TTCTTGAGATCCTTTTTTTCTGCGCGTAATCTGCTGCTTGCAAACAAAAAAACCACCGCTACCAGCGGTG
GTTTGTTTGCCGGATCAAGAGCTACCAACTCTTTTTCCGAAGGTAACTGGCTTCAGCAGAGCGCAGATAC
CAAATACTGTTCTTCTAGTGTAGCCGTAGTTAGGCCACCACTTCAAGAACTCTGTAGCACCGCCTACATA
CCTCGCTCTGCTAATCCTGTTACCAGTGGCTGCTGCCAGTGGCGATAAGTCGTGTCTTACCGGGTTGGAC
TCAAGACGATAGTTACCGGATAAGGCGCAGCGGTCGGGCTGAACGGGGGGTTCGTGCACACAGCCCAGCT
TGGAGCGAACGACCTACACCGAACTGAGATACCTACAGCGTGAGCTATGAGAAAGCGCCACGCTTCCCGA
AGGGAGAAAGGCGGACAGGTATCCGGTAAGCGGCAGGGTCGGAACAGGAGAGCGCACGAGGGAGCTTCCA
GGGGGAAACGCCTGGTATCTTTATAGTCCTGTCGGGTTTCGCCACCTCTGACTTGAGCGTCGATTTTTGT
GATGCTCGTCAGGGGGGCGGAGCCTATGGAAAAACGCCAGCAACGCGGCCTTTTTACGGTTCCTGGCCTT
TTGCTGGCCTTTTGCTCACATGTTCTTTCCTGCGTTATCCCCTGATTCTGTGGATAACCGTATTACCGCC
TTTGAGTGAGCTGATACCGCTCGCCGCAGCCGAACGACCGAGCGCAGCGAGTCAGTGAGCGAGGAAGCGG
AAGAGCGCCCAATACGCAAACCGCCTCTCCCCGCGCGTTGGCCGATTCATTAATGCAGCTGGCACGACAG
GTTTCCCGACTGGAAAGCGGGCAGTGAGCGCAACGCAATTAATGTGAGTTAGCTCACTCATTAGGCACCC
CAGGCTTTACACTTTATGCTTCCGGCTCGTATGTTGTGTGGAATTGTGAGCGGATAACAATTTCACACAG
GAAACAGCTATGACATGATTACGAATTAA
Features (pLannotate 1.2.2; 20 found; start..end, strand, type, name):
     14..393     +  enhancer       CMV enhancer: human cytomegalovirus immediate early enhancer
    394..597     +  promoter       CMV promoter: human cytomegalovirus (CMV) immediate early promoter
    733..776     +  intron         CMV intron (fragment): modified intron A from human cytomegalovirus
    828..846     +  promoter       SP6 promoter: promoter for bacteriophage SP6 RNA polymerase
    850..887     +  CDS            IgH signal sequence (fragment): signal sequence from the mouse immunoglobulin heavy chain variable region
   1032..1958    +  CDS            GPR35: GPR35_HUMAN - Experimental evidence at transcript level: Swiss-Prot protein existence level 2. Acts as a receptor for kynurenic acid, an intermediate in the tryptophan metabolic pathway. The activity of this receptor is mediated by G-proteins that elicit calcium mobilization and inositol phosphate production through G(qi/o) proteins. From Homo sapiens (Human).
   2008..2142    +  polyA_signal   SV40 poly(A) signal: SV40 polyadenylation signal
   2211..2568    +  promoter       SV40 promoter: SV40 enhancer and early promoter
   2587..2741    +  CDS            lacZα (fragment): LacZα fragment of β-galactosidase; lacZ fragment
   2747..2798    -  misc_feature   bom (fragment): basis of mobility region from pBR322
   2817..3197    +  rep_origin     M13 ori (sequence partly withheld): M13 bacteriophage origin of replication; arrow indicates direction of (+) strand synthesis
   3273..3322    -  misc_feature   bom (fragment): basis of mobility region from pBR322
   3424..3459    -  CDS            rop (fragment): Rop protein, which maintains plasmids at low copy number; rop
   3554..3658    +  promoter       AmpR promoter: bla
   3659..4519    +  CDS            AmpR: β-lactamase; bla; confers resistance to ampicillin, carbenicillin, and related antibiotics
   4690..5278    +  rep_origin     ori: high-copy-number ColE1/pMB1/pBR322/pUC origin of replication
   5461..5553    +  CDS            lacI (fragment): lac repressor; lacI; The lac repressor binds to the lac operator to inhibit transcription in E. coli. This inhibition can be relieved by adding lactose or isopropyl-β-D-thiogalactopyranoside (IPTG).
   5566..5587    +  protein_bind   CAP binding site: CAP binding activates transcription in the presence of cAMP. E. coli catabolite activator protein
   5602..5632    +  promoter       lac promoter: promoter for the E. coli lac operon
   5640..5656    +  protein_bind   lac operator: The lac repressor binds to the lac operator to inhibit transcription in E. coli. This inhibition can be relieved by adding lactose or isopropyl-β-D-thiogalactopyranoside (IPTG). lac repressor encoded by lacI
