[The description below was written by a language model from this plasmid's Addgene catalogue record and pLannotate feature annotations shown in this document.]
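Description:
pRK5-HA-GPR35 is a mammalian expression plasmid of about 5.7 kb for producing human G protein-coupled receptor 35 (GPR35) with an N-terminal HA epitope tag. The catalogue entry and the sequenced plasmid disagree about the backbone. The entry lists pMXS, a retroviral vector, with puromycin as the selectable marker. The feature table shows no LTRs, packaging signal or puromycin resistance gene, and its layout instead matches the pRK5-type CMV vector implied by the name. On that evidence the plasmid is best regarded as a transient-transfection vector with no annotated mammalian selection marker.

Expression is driven by the human cytomegalovirus immediate-early enhancer and promoter, followed by a fragment of CMV intron A and an SP6 promoter that could support in vitro transcription. The GPR35 coding sequence lies downstream and is terminated by an SV40 polyadenylation signal. The record states that the insert was cloned between EcoRI and NotI. The HA tag is not annotated separately; it presumably falls in the unannotated stretch just upstream of the receptor sequence. A short fragment resembling a mouse immunoglobulin heavy chain signal sequence is also called in that region, but the record does not say whether it is part of the expressed protein.

An SV40 enhancer/early promoter sits after the cassette with no intact marker gene behind it. Propagation in E. coli relies on a high-copy ColE1/pUC-type origin and ampicillin resistance (β-lactamase). An M13 origin allows single-stranded DNA production, and the remaining lac, lacZα, rop and bom fragments are backbone remnants. The plasmid is suited to overexpressing and detecting tagged GPR35 in cultured cells, and it comes from work on GPR35 agonists in mitochondrial remodeling and ischemic protection.
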