Addgene plasmid #204708: pRK5-HA-GPR35
Purpose: expresses HA-GPR35 in mammalian cells
Depositing lab: William Kaelin. Depositing organization: Dana-Farber Cancer Institute. Publication: Mitochondrial remodeling and ischemic protection by G protein-coupled receptor 35 agonists. Wyant GA, Yu W, Doulamis IP, Nomoto RS, Saeed MY, Duignan T, McCully JD, Kaelin WG Jr. Science. 2022 Aug 5;377(6606):621-629. doi: 10.1126/science.abm1638. Epub 2022 Aug 4. PubMed 35926043.
Backbone
  Vector backbone: pMXS
  Vector type: Mammalian Expression
  Selectable markers: Puromycin
Growth in bacteria
  Bacterial resistance: Ampicillin, 100 μg/mL
  Growth temperature: 37°C
  Growth strain: NEB Stable
  Copy number: High Copy
Gene/Insert
  Gene/Insert name: G protein-coupled receptor 35
  Species: H. sapiens (human)
  Entrez Gene: GPR35
  Tag / fusion protein: HA (N terminal on insert)
  Cloning method: Restriction Enzyme; 5′ cloning site EcoRI (unknown if destroyed); 3′ cloning site NotI (unknown if destroyed)
  Sequencing primers: 5′ TTGGATACACGCCGCCCAC
Terms and licenses: Academic/Nonprofit Terms; Industry Terms: Not Available to Industry
How to cite: pRK5-HA-GPR35 was a gift from William Kaelin (Addgene plasmid # 204708 ; http://n2t.net/addgene:204708 ; RRID:Addgene_204708)
